Addgene plasmid #131809: pBW008
Purpose: Vector with aTc inducible M. laminosus Fd1 mutant with the estrogen recepor-ligand binding domain fused between amino acids 30 and 31
Depositing lab: Jonathan Silberg. Depositing organization: Rice University. Publication: Combinatorial design of chemical-dependent protein switches for controlling intracellular electron transfer. Wu B, Atkinson JT, Kahanda D, Bennett GN, Silberg JJ. bioRxiv May 23, 2019 10.1101/645978v1.
Backbone
  Vector backbone: ColE1
  Total vector size (bp): 4046
  Vector type: Synthetic Biology
Growth in bacteria
  Bacterial resistance: Chloramphenicol, 25 μg/mL
  Growth temperature: 37°C
  Growth strain: DH5alpha
  Copy number: High Copy
Gene/Insert
  Gene/Insert name: M. laminosus Fd1 mutant with the estrogen recepor-ligand binding domain fused between amino acids 30 and 31
  Species: Synthetic
Terms and licenses: Academic/Nonprofit Terms; Industry Terms: Not Available to Industry
Depositor comments: For detailed annotations see the GenBank file under Resource Information/Supplemental Documents. Please visit https://www.biorxiv.org/content/10.1101/645978v1 for BioRxiv preprint
How to cite: pBW008 was a gift from Jonathan Silberg (Addgene plasmid # 131809 ; http://n2t.net/addgene:131809 ; RRID:Addgene_131809)
