[The description below was written by a language model from this plasmid's Addgene catalogue record and pLannotate feature annotations shown in this document.]
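Description:
pBW008 is a small (about 4 kb) high-copy bacterial expression plasmid for synthetic biology work in E. coli. It replicates from a ColE1/pMB1-type origin and is selected with chloramphenicol through a cat gene driven by its native promoter and followed by the lambda t0 terminator.

The payload is an engineered ferredoxin switch: the Mastigocladus laminosus ferredoxin Fd1, a small iron-sulfur electron-carrier protein, has been split between residues 30 and 31, and the ligand-binding domain of the human estrogen receptor (ESR1) has been inserted at that position. The feature table reflects this architecture as a short N-terminal ferredoxin segment, the ESR1 fragment, and then the remaining M. laminosus petF segment, all on the same strand. The N-terminal segment was matched automatically to a red algal homologue, but according to the catalogue entry it is part of the M. laminosus protein. The short unannotated gaps on either side of the ESR1 fragment presumably encode linkers, though the record does not describe them.

The fusion is transcribed from the PLtetO-1 promoter and terminated by rrnB T1 and T7Te terminators. A separate downstream cassette expresses the TetR repressor from a constitutive J23119-type promoter, with its own rrnB T1 terminator. Fusion expression therefore stays repressed until anhydrotetracycline is added.

According to the associated publication title, the construct belongs to a set of chemical-dependent protein switches designed to control intracellular electron transfer. The idea is that ligand binding to the inserted receptor domain modulates the ferredoxin's ability to carry electrons, while aTc independently sets the protein's expression level. The record does not name the specific ligands or the partner redox proteins used to assay the switch.
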