Features (pLannotate 1.2.2; 14 found; start..end, strand, type, name):
    122..195     +  promoter       PLtetO-1 promoter: modified phage lambda PL promoter with tet operator sites (Lutz and Bujard, 1997)
    230..322     +  CDS            FER_PORPP: Experimental evidence at protein level: Swiss-Prot protein existence level 1. Ferredoxins are iron-sulfur proteins that transfer electrons in a wide variety of metabolic reactions. From Porphyridium purpureum (Red alga) (Porphyridium cruentum).
    362..1114    +  CDS            ESR1 (fragment): ESR1_HUMAN - Also known as ESR, NR3A1. Experimental evidence at protein level: Swiss-Prot protein existence level 1. [Isoform 3]: Involved in activation of NOS3 and endothelial nitric oxide production (PubMed:21937726). Isoforms lacking one or several functional domains are thought to modulate transcriptional activity by competitive ligand or DNA binding and/or heterodimerization with the full-length receptor (PubMed:10970861). Binds to ERE and inhibits isoform 1 (PubMed:10970861). From Homo sapiens (Human).
   1160..1360    +  CDS            petF (fragment): FER_MASLA - Experimental evidence at protein level: Swiss-Prot protein existence level 1. Ferredoxins are iron-sulfur proteins that transfer electrons in a wide variety of metabolic reactions. From Mastigocladus laminosus (Fischerella sp.).
   1393..1464    +  terminator     rrnB T1 terminator: transcription terminator T1 from the E. coli rrnB gene
   1480..1507    +  terminator     T7Te terminator: phage T7 early transcription terminator
   1514..1558    +  misc_feature   MCS (fragment): pUC18/19 multiple cloning site
   1565..1593    +  promoter       J23119 promoter (fragment): bacterial promoter (Registry of Standard Biological Parts BBa J23119)
   1628..2254    +  CDS            TetR: tetracycline repressor TetR; tetR; TetR binds to the tetracycline operator tetO to inhibit transcription. This inhibition can be relieved by adding tetracycline or doxycycline.
   2260..2346    +  terminator     rrnB T1 terminator: Escherichia coli rrnB; transcription terminator T1 from the E. coli rrnB gene
   2511..3099    -  rep_origin     ori: high-copy-number ColE1/pMB1/pBR322/pUC origin of replication
   3187..3281    -  terminator     lambda t0 terminator: transcription terminator from phage lambda
   3305..3961    -  CDS            cat: CAT_ECOLX - Experimental evidence at protein level: Swiss-Prot protein existence level 1. This enzyme is an effector of chloramphenicol resistance in bacteria. From Escherichia coli. This protein is used as a marker in many commonly used cloning vectors, such as pACYC184.
   3962..13      -  promoter       cat promoter (across the origin): promoter of the E. coli cat gene encoding chloramphenicol acetyltransferase
>Addgene plasmid #131809 | pBW008 | addgene full sequence | sequence record 259026 | Addgene NGS Result
CTCTTACGGGCCGGCCAACGTCTCATTTTCGCCAGATATCGACGTCTAAGAAACCATTATTATCATGACA
TTAACCTATAAAAATAGGCGTATCACGAGGCCCTTTCGTCTTGACCTCGAGTCCCTATCAGTGATAGAGA
TTGACATCCCTATCAGTGATAGAGATACTGAGCACATCAGCAGGACGCACTGACCTAAAAATCCGATCCC
TCTTTAGTTCTCAATCATGGCAACCTATAAAGTTACACTTATTAACGAAGCTGAAGGTCTAAACAAAACA
ATTGAAGTTCCAGATGATCAGTACATTTTAGATGCGGCTGATGCTGCAGCTGGGGGCGGAGGTTCTGGAG
GTGGTGGGTCCAAGAAGAATTCACTGGCGTTGTCGCTTACGGCTGACCAAATGGTTTCTGCTCTGCTTGA
CGCCGAACCTCCGATCCTGTACTCTGAATACGACCCGACTCGTCCTTTTTCAGAGGCGAGTATGATGGGG
CTGCTTACGAATCTGGCAGACCGCGAGTTGGTACATATGATTAATTGGGCTAAACGTGTGCCGGGTTTCG
TGGACTTGACCCTGCATGACCAGGTCCACCTGTTAGAATGCGCCTGGTTAGAGATTTTAATGATCGGACT
TGTCTGGCGTAGCATGGAACACCCCGGAAAACTGTTATTTGCCCCTAACTTGCTGCTGGACCGCAACCAG
GGGAAGTGTGTCGAAGGAATGGTGGAAATTTTCGACATGCTTCTTGCCACTTCCTCGCGTTTTCGTATGA
TGAATTTACAGGGAGAAGAGTTCGTTTGTTTAAAGTCAATCATCTTACTGAATAGCGGGGTTTACACATT
CTTATCTTCCACTCTTAAATCACTGGAGGAGAAAGACCATATTCACCGTGTCCTGGACAAGATCACAGAT
ACTCTTATCCATCTTATGGCGAAGGCAGGCTTAACACTTCAACAGCAACATCAGCGCCTTGCTCAGCTTC
TGTTGATTTTAAGCCATATCCGTCACATGTCAAACAAGGGTATGGAACACCTTTACAGTATGAAGTGTAA
GAACGTCGTTCCATTGTATGATTTGTTACTGGAAATGCTTGACGCTCACCGTCTGCATGCACCTGGTGGC
GGTGGCTCTGGTGGAGGCGGGAGCGCAGCTGCAGCTGAAGAAGCTGGTATAGACTTACCGTATTCTTGTC
GTGCTGGTGCTTGCTCTACCTGTGCTGGTAAACTCATATCCGGTACTGTCGATCAAAGCGATCAGTCATT
TTTAGACGACGATCAAATTGAAGCTGGATACGTTCTCACCTGCGTTGCTTACCCAACTTCCGATTGCGTC
ATCGAAACACACAAAGAAGAAGAGCTTTACTAAGAATTCTGATAATAATCTAGACCAGGCATCAAATAAA
ACGAAAGGCTCAGTCGAAAGACTGGGCCTTTCGTTTTATCTGTTGTTTGTCGGTGAACGCTCTCTACTAG
AGTCACACTGGCTCACCTTCGGGTGGGCCTTTCTGCGTTTATAGGTACCCGTGGATCCTCTAGAGTCGAC
CTGCAGGCATGCAAGCTTTTTACGGCTAGCTCAGTCCTAGGTATAGTGCTAGCCCAGCCAGAGAAACACT
CTTTAACAGGGGGTAGTATGATGTCTCGTTTAGATAAAAGTAAAGTGATTAACAGCGCATTAGAGCTGCT
TAATGAGGTCGGAATCGAAGGTTTAACAACCCGTAAACTCGCCCAGAAGCTAGGTGTAGAGCAGCCTACA
TTGTATTGGCATGTAAAAAATAAGCGGGCTTTGCTCGACGCCTTAGCCATTGAGATGTTAGATAGGCACC
ATACTCACTTTTGCCCTTTAGAAGGGGAAAGCTGGCAAGATTTTTTACGTAATAACGCTAAAAGTTTTAG
ATGTGCTTTACTAAGTCATCGCGATGGAGCAAAAGTACATTTAGGTACACGGCCTACAGAAAAACAGTAT
GAAACTCTCGAAAATCAATTAGCCTTTTTATGCCAACAAGGTTTTTCACTAGAGAATGCATTATATGCAC
TCAGCGCAGTGGGGCATTTTACTTTAGGTTGCGTATTGGAAGATCAAGAGCATCAAGTCGCTAAAGAAGA
AAGGGAAACACCTACTACTGATAGTATGCCGCCATTATTACGACAAGCTATCGAATTATTTGATCACCAA
GGTGCAGAGCCAGCCTTCTTATTCGGCCTTGAATTGATCATATGCGGATTAGAAAAACAACTTAAATGTG
AAAGTGGGTCTTAAGGCATCAAATAAAACGAAAGGCTCAGTCGAAAGACTGGGCCTTTCGTTTTATCTGT
TGTTTGTCGGTGAACGCTCTCCTGAGTAGGACAAATCCGCCGCCCTAGACCTAGGGCGTTCGGCTGCGGC
GAGCGGTATCAGCTCACTCAAAGGCGGTAATACGGTTATCCACAGAATCAGGGGATAACGCATGCAAGAA
CATGTGAGCAAAAGGCCAGCAAAAGGCCAGGAACCGTAAAAAGGCCGCGTTGCTGGCGTTTTTCCATAGG
CTCCGCCCCCCTGACGAGCATCACAAAAATCGACGCTCAAGTCAGAGGTGGCGAAACCCGACAGGACTAT
AAAGATACCAGGCGTTTCCCCCTGGAAGCTCCCTCGTGCGCTCTCCTGTTCCGACCCTGCCGCTTACCGG
ATACCTGTCCGCCTTTCTCCCTTCGGGAAGCGTGGCGCTTTCTCATAGCTCACGCTGTAGGTATCTCAGT
TCGGTGTAGGTCGTTCGCTCCAAGCTGGGCTGTGTGCACGAACCCCCCGTTCAGCCCGACCGCTGCGCCT
TATCCGGTAACTATCGTCTTGAGTCCAACCCGGTAAGACACGACTTATCGCCACTGGCAGCAGCCACTGG
TAACAGGATTAGCAGAGCGAGGTATGTAGGCGGTGCTACAGAGTTCTTGAAGTGGTGGCCTAACTACGGC
TACACTAGAAGGACAGTATTTGGTATCTGCGCTCTGCTGAAGCCAGTTACCTTCGGAAAAAGAGTTGGTA
GCTCTTGATCCGGCAAACAAACCACCGCTGGTAGCGGTGGTTTTTTTGTTTGCAAGCAGCAGATTACGCG
CAGAAAAAAAGGATCTCAAGAAGATCCTTTGATCTTTTCTACGGGGTCTGACGCTCAGTGGAACGAAAAC
TCACGTTAAGGGATTTTGGTCATGACTAGTGCTTGGATTCTCACCAATAAAAAACGCCCGGCGGCAACCG
AGCGTTCTGAACAAATCCAGATGGAGTTCTGAGGTCATTACTGGATCTATCAACAGGAGTCCAAGCGAGC
TCGATATCAAATTACGCCCCGCCCTGCCACTCATCGCAGTACTGTTGTAATTCATTAAGCATTCTGCCGA
CATGGAAGCCATCACAAACGGCATGATGAACCTGAATCGCCAGCGGCATCAGCACCTTGTCGCCTTGCGT
ATAATATTTGCCCATGGTGAAAACGGGGGCGAAGAAGTTGTCCATATTGGCCACGTTTAAATCAAAACTG
GTGAAACTCACCCAGGGATTGGCTGAGACGAAAAACATATTCTCAATAAACCCTTTAGGGAAATAGGCCA
GGTTTTCACCATAACACGCCACATCTTGCGAATATATGTGTAGAAACTGCCGGAAATCGTCGTGGTATTC
ACTCCAGAGCGATGAAAACGTTTCAGTTTGCTCATGGAAAACGGTGTAACAAGGGTGAACACTATCCCAT
ATCACCAGCTCACCGTCTTTCATTGCCATACGAAATTCCGGATGAGCATTCATCAGGCGGGCAAGAATGT
GAATAAAGGCCGGATAAAACTTGTGCTTATTTTTCTTTACGGTCTTTAAAAAGGCCGTAATATCCAGCTG
AACGGTCTGGTTATAGGTACATTGAGCAACTGACTGAAATGCCTCAAAATGTTCTTTACGATGCCATTGG
GATATATCAACGGTGGTATATCCAGTGATTTTTTTCTCCATTTTAGCTTCCTTAGCTCCTGAAAATCTCG
ATAACTCAAAAAATACGACCGGTAGTGATCTTATTTCATTATGGTGAAAGTTGGAAC
